>Addgene plasmid #12507 | pCMV-3xFlag-ETO | addgene full sequence | sequence record 421230 | Addgene NGS Result
TTTTGCAAAAAGCTCCTCGAGGAACTGAAAAACCAGAAAGTTAATTCCCTATAGTGAGTCGTATTAAATT
CGTAATCATGTCATAGCTGTTTCCTGTGTGAAATTGTTATCCGCTCACAATTCCACACAACATACGAGCC
GGAAGCATAAAGTGTAAAGCCTGGGGTGCCTAATGAGTGAGCTAACTCACATTAATTGCGTTGCGCTCAC
TGCCCGCTTTCCAGTCGGGAAACCTGTCGTGCCAGCTGCATTAATGAATCGGCCAACGCGCGGGGAGAGG
CGGTTTGCGTATTGGGCGCTCTTCCGCTTCCTCGCTCACTGACTCGCTGCGCTCGGTCGTTCGGCTGCGG
CGAGCGGTATCAGCTCACTCAAAGGCGGTAATACGGTTATCCACAGAATCAGGGGATAACGCAGGAAAGA
ACATGTGAGCAAAAGGCCAGCAAAAGGCCAGGAACCGTAAAAAGGCCGCGTTGCTGGCGTTTTTCCATAG
GCTCCGCCCCCCTGACGAGCATCACAAAAATCGACGCTCAAGTCAGAGGTGGCGAAACCCGACAGGACTA
TAAAGATACCAGGCGTTTCCCCCTGGAAGCTCCCTCGTGCGCTCTCCTGTTCCGACCCTGCCGCTTACCG
GATACCTGTCCGCCTTTCTCCCTTCGGGAAGCGTGGCGCTTTCTCATAGCTCACGCTGTAGGTATCTCAG
TTCGGTGTAGGTCGTTCGCTCCAAGCTGGGCTGTGTGCACGAACCCCCCGTTCAGCCCGACCGCTGCGCC
TTATCCGGTAACTATCGTCTTGAGTCCAACCCGGTAAGACACGACTTATCGCCACTGGCAGCAGCCACTG
GTAACAGGATTAGCAGAGCGAGGTATGTAGGCGGTGCTACAGAGTTCTTGAAGTGGTGGCCTAACTACGG
CTACACTAGAAGAACAGTATTTGGTATCTGCGCTCTGCTGAAGCCAGTTACCTTCGGAAAAAGAGTTGGT
AGCTCTTGATCCGGCAAACAAACCACCGCTGGTAGCGGTGGTTTTTTTGTTTGCAAGCAGCAGATTACGC
GCAGAAAAAAAGGATCTCAAGAAGATCCTTTGATCTTTTCTACGGGGTCTGACGCTCAGTGGAACGAAAA
CTCACGTTAAGGGATTTTGGTCATGAGATTATCAAAAAGGATCTTCACCTAGATCCTTTTAAATTAAAAA
TGAAGTTTTAAATCAATCTAAAGTATATATGAGTAAACTTGGTCTGACAGTTACCAATGCTTAATCAGTG
AGGCACCTATCTCAGCGATCTGTCTATTTCGTTCATCCATAGTTGCCTGACTCCCCGTCGTGTAGATAAC
TACGATACGGGAGGGCTTACCATCTGGCCCCAGTGCTGCAATGATACCGCGAGACCCACGCTCACCGGCT
CCAGATTTATCAGCAATAAACCAGCCAGCCGGAAGGGCCGAGCGCAGAAGTGGTCCTGCAACTTTATCCG
CCTCCATCCAGTCTATTAATTGTTGCCGGGAAGCTAGAGTAAGTAGTTCGCCAGTTAATAGTTTGCGCAA
CGTTGTTGCCATTGCTACAGGCATCGTGGTGTCACGCTCGTCGTTTGGTATGGCTTCATTCAGCTCCGGT
TCCCAACGATCAAGGCGAGTTACATGATCCCCCATGTTGTGCAAAAAAGCGGTTAGCTCCTTCGGTCCTC
CGATCGTTGTCAGAAGTAAGTTGGCCGCAGTGTTATCACTCATGGTTATGGCAGCACTGCATAATTCTCT
TACTGTCATGCCATCCGTAAGATGCTTTTCTGTGACTGGTGAGTACTCAACCAAGTCATTCTGAGAATAG
TGTATGCGGCGACCGAGTTGCTCTTGCCCGGCGTCAATACGGGATAATACCGCGCCACATAGCAGAACTT
TAAAAGTGCTCATCATTGGAAAACGTTCTTCGGGGCGAAAACTCTCAAGGATCTTACCGCTGTTGAGATC
CAGTTCGATGTAACCCACTCGTGCACCCAACTGATCTTCAGCATCTTTTACTTTCACCAGCGTTTCTGGG
TGAGCAAAAACAGGAAGGCAAAATGCCGCAAAAAAGGGAATAAGGGCGACACGGAAATGTTGAATACTCA
TACTCTTCCTTTTTCAATATTATTGAAGCATTTATCAGGGTTATTGTCTCATGAGCGGATACATATTTGA
ATGTATTTAGAAAAATAAACAAATAGGGGTTCCGCGCACATTTCCCCGAAAAGTGCCACCTG
[124 nt withheld, positions 2233-2356]
C
[91 nt withheld, positions 2358-2448]
A
[49 nt withheld, positions 2450-2498]
CCTTTGACGTTGGAGTCCACGTTCTTT
[37 nt withheld, positions 2526-2562]
ACCCTATCTCGGTCTATTCTTTTGATTTATAAGGGATTTTGCCGATTTCGGCCTATTGGTTAAAAAATGA
GCTGATTTAACAAAAATTTAACGCGAATTTTAACAAAATATTAACGCTTACAATTTCCATTCGCCATTCA
GGCTGCGCAACTGTTGGGAAGGGCGATCGGTGCGGGCCTCTTCGCTATTACGCCAGCTGGCGAAAGGGGG
ATGTGCTGCAAGGCGATTAAGTTGGGTAACGCCAGGGTTTTCCCAGTCACGACGTTGTAAAACGACGGCC
AGTGCCAAGCTGATCTATACATTGAATCAATATTGGCAATTAGCCATATTAGTCATTGGTTATATAGCAT
AAATCAATATTGGCTATTGGCCATTGCATACGTTGTATCTATATCATAATATGTACATTTATATTGGCTC
ATGTCCAATATGACCGCCATGTTGACATTGATTATTGACTAGTTATTAATAGTAATCAATTACGGGGTCA
TTAGTTCATAGCCCATATATGGAGTTCCGCGTTACATAACTTACGGTAAATGGCCCGCCTGGCTGACCGC
CCAACGACCCCCGCCCATTGACGTCAATAATGACGTATGTTCCCATAGTAACGCCAATAGGGACTTTCCA
TTGACGTCAATGGGTGGAGTATTTACGGTAAACTGCCCACTTGGCAGTACATCAAGTGTATCATATGCCA
AGTCCGCCCCCTATTGACGTCAATGACGGTAAATGGCCCGCCTGGCATTATGCCCAGTACATGACCTTAC
GGGACTTTCCTACTTGGCAGTACATCTACGTATTAGTCATCGCTATTACCATGGTGATGCGGTTTTGGCA
GTACACCAATGGGCGTGGATAGCGGTTTGACTCACGGGGATTTCCAAGTCTCCACCCCATTGACGTCAAT
GGGAGTTTGTTTTGGCACCAAAATCAACGGGACTTTCCAAAATGTCGTAATAACCCCGCCCCGTTGACGC
AAATGGGCGGTAGGCGTGTACGGTGGGAGGTCTATATAAGCAGAGCTCGTTTAGTGAACCGTCAGAATTA
ACCATGGACTACAAAGACCATGACGGTGATTATAAAGATCATGACATCGATTACAAGGATGACGATGACA
AGCTTGCGGCCCATTCAAGGATGCCTGATCGTACTGAGAAGCACTCCACAATGCCAGACTCACCTGTGGA
TGTGAAGACGCAATCTAGGCTGACTCCTCCAACAATGCCACCTCCCCCAACTACTCAAGGAGCTCCAAGA
ACCAGTTCATTTACACCGACAACGTTAACTAATGGCACGAGCCATTCTCCTACAGCCTTGAATGGCGCCC
CCTCACCACCCAATGGCTTCAGCAATGGGCCTTCCTCTTCTTCCTCCTCCTCTCTGGCTAATCAACAGCT
GCCCCCAGCCTGTGGTGCCAGGCAACTCAGCAAGCTGAAAAGGTTCCTTACTACCCTGCAGCAGTTTGGC
AATGACATTTCACCCGAGATAGGAGAAAGAGTTCGCACCCTCGTTCTGGGACTAGTGAACTCCACTTTGA
CAATTGAAGAATTTCATTCCAAACTGCAAGAAGCTACTAACTTCCCACTGAGACCTTTTGTCATCCCATT
TTTGAAGGCCAACTTGCCCCTGCTGCAGCGTGAGCTCCTCCACTGCGCAAGACTGGCCAAACAGAACCCT
GCCCAGTACCTCGCCCAGCATGAACAGCTGCTTCTGGATGCCAGCACCACCTCACCTGTTGACTCCTCAG
AGCTGCTTCTCGATGTGAACGAAAACGGGAAGAGGCGAACTCCAGACAGAACCAAAGAAAATGGCTTTGA
CAGAGAGCCTTTGCACTCAGAACATCCAAGCAAGCGACCATGCACTATTAGCCCAGGCCAGCGGTACAGT
CCAAATAACGGCTTATCCTACCAGCCCAATGGCCTGCCTCACCCTACCCCACCTCCACCTCAGCATTACC
GTTTGGATGATATGGCCATTGCCCACCACTACAGGGACTCCTATCGACACCCCAGCCACAGGGACCTCAG
GGACAGAAACAGACCTATGGGGTTGCATGGCACACGTCAAGAAGAAATGATTGATCACAGACTAACAGAC
AGAGAATGGGCAGAAGAGTGGAAACATCTTGACCATCTGTTAAACTGCATAATGGACATGGTAGAAAAAA
CAAGGCGATCTCTCACCGTACTAAGGCGGTGTCAAGAAGCAGACCGGGAAGAATTGAATTACTGGATCCG
GCGGTACAGTGACGCCGAGGACTTAAAAAAAGGTGGCGGCAGTAGCAGCAGCCACTCTAGGCAGCAGAGT
CCCGTCAACCCAGACCCAGTTGCACTAGACGCGCATCGGGAATTCCTTCACAGGCCTGCGTCTGGATACG
TGCCAGAGGAGATCTGGAAGAAAGCTGAGGAGGCCGTCAATGAGGTGAAGCGCCAGGCGATGACGGAGCT
GCAGAAGGCCGTGTCTGAGGCGGAGCGGAAAGCCCACGACATGATCACAACAGAGAGGGCCAAGATGGAG
CGCACGGTCGCCGAGGCCAAACGGCAGGCGGCGGAGGACGCACTGGCAGTTATCAATCAGCAGGAGGATT
CAAGCGAGAGTTGCTGGAATTGTGGCCGTAAAGCGAGTGAAACCTGCAGTGGCTGTAACACAGCCCGATA
CTGTGGCTCATTTTGCCAGCACAAAGACTGGGAGAAGCACCATCACATCTGTGGACAGACCCTGCAGGCC
CAGCAGCAGGGAGACACACCTGCAGTCAGCTCCTCTGTCACGCCCAACAGCGGGGCTGGGAGCCCGATGG
ACACACCACCAGCAGCCACTCCGAGGTCAACCACCCCGGGAACCCCTTCCACCATAGAGACAACCCCTCG
CTAGTGACTCTAGAGGATCCCGGGTGGCATCCCTGTGACCCCTCCCCAGTGCCTCTCCTGGCCCTGGAAG
TTGCCACTCCAGTGCCCACCAGCCTTGTCCTAATAAAATTAAGTTGCATCATTTTGTCTGACTAGGTGTC
CTTCTATAATATTATGGGGTGGAGGGGGGTGGTATGGAGCAAGGGGCAAGTTGGGAAGACAACCTGTAGG
GCCTGCGGGGTCTATTGGGAACCAAGCTGGAGTGCAGTGGCACAATCTTGGCTCACTGCAATCTCCGCCT
CCTGGGTTCAAGCGATTCTCCTGCCTCAGCCTCCCGAGTTGTTGGGATTCCAGGCATGCATGACCAGGCT
CAGCTAATTTTTGTTTTTTTGGTAGAGACGGGGTTTCACCATATTGGCCAGGCTGGTCTCCAACTCCTAA
TCTCAGGTGATCTACCCACCTTGGCCTCCCAAATTGCTGGGATTACAGGCGTGAACCACTGCTCCCTTCC
CTGTCCTTCTGATTTTAAAATAACTATACCAGCAGGAGGACGTCCAGACACAGCATAGGCTACCTGGCCA
TGCCCAACCGGTGGGACATTTGAGTTGCTTGCTTGGCACTGTCCTCTCATGCGTTGGGTCCACTCAGTAG
ATGCCTGTTGAATTGGGTACGCGGCCAGCTTGGCTGTGGAATGTGTGTCAGTTAGGGTGTGGAAAGTCCC
CAGGCTCCCCAGCAGGCAGAAGTATGCAAAGCATGCATCTCAATTAGTCAGCAACCAGGTGTGGAAAGTC
CCCAGGCTCCCCAGCAGGCAGAAGTATGCAAAGCATGCATCTCAATTAGTCAGCAACCATAGTCCCGCCC
CTAACTCCGCCCATCCCGCCCCTAACTCCGCCCAGTTCCGCCCATTCTCCGCCCCATGGCTGACTAATTT
TTTTTATTTATGCAGAGGCCGAGGCCGCCTCGGCCTCTGAGCTATTCCAGAAGTAGTGAGGAGGCTTTTT
TGGAGGCCTAGGC
Features (pLannotate 1.2.2; 16 found; start..end, strand, type, name):
     48..66      -  promoter       T7 promoter: promoter for bacteriophage T7 RNA polymerase
    104..120     -  protein_bind   lac operator: The lac repressor binds to the lac operator to inhibit transcription in E. coli. This inhibition can be relieved by adding lactose or isopropyl-β-D-thiogalactopyranoside (IPTG). lac repressor encoded by lacI
    128..158     -  promoter       lac promoter: promoter for the E. coli lac operon
    173..194     -  protein_bind   CAP binding site: CAP binding activates transcription in the presence of cAMP. E. coli catabolite activator protein
    207..299     -  CDS            lacI (fragment): lac repressor; lacI; The lac repressor binds to the lac operator to inhibit transcription in E. coli. This inhibition can be relieved by adding lactose or isopropyl-β-D-thiogalactopyranoside (IPTG).
    482..1070    -  rep_origin     ori: high-copy-number ColE1/pMB1/pBR322/pUC origin of replication
   1241..2101    -  CDS            AmpR: β-lactamase; bla; confers resistance to ampicillin, carbenicillin, and related antibiotics
   2102..2206    -  promoter       AmpR promoter: bla
   2233..2661    +  rep_origin     f1 ori (sequence partly withheld): f1 bacteriophage origin of replication; arrow indicates direction of (+) strand synthesis
   2692..2846    -  CDS            lacZα (fragment): LacZα fragment of β-galactosidase; lacZ fragment
   3006..3385    +  enhancer       CMV enhancer: human cytomegalovirus immediate early enhancer
   3387..3586    +  promoter       CMV promoter: human cytomegalovirus (CMV) immediate early promoter
   3619..3684    +  CDS            3xFLAG: three tandem FLAG® epitope tags, followed by an enterokinase cleavage site
   3709..5433    +  CDS            RUNX1T1: MTG8_HUMAN - Also known as AML1T1, CBFA2T1, CDR, ETO, MTG8, ZMYND2. Experimental evidence at protein level: Swiss-Prot protein existence level 1. Transcriptional corepressor which facilitates transcriptional repression via its association with DNA-binding transcription factors and recruitment of other corepressors and histone-modifying enzymes (PubMed:12559562, PubMed:15203199, PubMed:10688654). Can repress the expression of MMP7 in a ZBTB33-dependent manner (PubMed:23251453). Can repress transactivation mediated by TCF12 (PubMed:16803958). Acts as a negative regulator of adipogenesis (By simi
   5454..6076    +  polyA_signal   hGH poly(A) signal: human growth hormone polyadenylation signal
   6105..9       +  promoter       SV40 promoter (across the origin): SV40 enhancer and early promoter
