[The description below was written by a language model from this plasmid's Addgene catalogue record and pLannotate feature annotations shown in this document.]
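Description:
pCMV-3xFlag-ETO is a mammalian expression plasmid built on the commercial p3xFlag-CMV-7.1 backbone (about 4.7 kb without insert; the full sequenced construct is 6,425 nt) that drives expression of human ETO, the product of the RUNX1T1 gene (also known as MTG8 or CBFA2T1), with an N-terminal triple FLAG epitope. It is propagated in E. coli as a high-copy plasmid through a ColE1/pUC-type origin and selected with ampicillin via the β-lactamase gene and its native promoter. An f1 origin is also present, which in principle permits single-stranded DNA production. Short remnants of lacI and lacZα, together with a lac promoter/operator, a CAP binding site and a T7 promoter, are backbone carry-overs rather than functional parts of the expression unit. No mammalian drug-selection marker is annotated, so the plasmid appears suited to transient transfection. An SV40 enhancer/early promoter element spans the sequence origin, but no coding sequence downstream of it is annotated.

The expression cassette consists of the human cytomegalovirus immediate-early enhancer and promoter, followed by the 3xFLAG coding sequence, which includes an enterokinase cleavage site. This is followed by the RUNX1T1 open reading frame, cloned between NotI (blunted) and XbaI sites, and transcripts are terminated by the human growth hormone polyadenylation signal. ETO is a transcriptional corepressor that associates with DNA-binding transcription factors and recruits other corepressors and histone-modifying enzymes. The FLAG tag allows the overexpressed protein to be detected by immunoblotting or immunofluorescence and recovered by immunoprecipitation. The associated publication concerns the regulation of AML1/RUNX1 phosphorylation and degradation, but the record does not state what specific role this construct played in that work.
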