Addgene plasmid #12507: pCMV-3xFlag-ETO
Depositing lab: Dong-Er Zhang. Depositing organization: Scripps California (The Scripps Research Institute). Publication: AML1/RUNX1 phosphorylation by cyclin-dependent kinases regulates the degradation of AML1/RUNX1 by the anaphase-promoting complex. Biggs JR, Peterson LF, Zhang Y, Kraft AS, Zhang DE. Mol Cell Biol. 2006 Oct . 26(20):7420-9. 10.1128/MCB.00597-06 PubMed 17015473.
Backbone
  Vector backbone: p3xFlag-CMV-7.1
  Backbone manufacturer: Sigma
  Backbone size w/o insert (bp): 4700
  Vector type: Mammalian Expression
Growth in bacteria
  Bacterial resistance: Ampicillin, 100 μg/mL
  Growth temperature: 37°C
  Growth strain: DH5alpha
  Copy number: High Copy
Gene/Insert
  Gene/Insert name: ETO
  Species: H. sapiens (human)
  Entrez Gene: RUNX1T1 (a.k.a. AML1-MTG8, AML1T1, CBFA2T1, CDR, ETO, MTG8, ZMYND2)
  Tag / fusion protein: 3xFlag (N terminal on backbone)
  Cloning method: Restriction Enzyme; 5′ cloning site NotI (blunted) (not destroyed); 3′ cloning site XbaI (not destroyed)
  Sequencing primers: 5′ pCEP fwd
Terms and licenses: Academic/Nonprofit Terms; Industry Terms: Not Available to Industry
How to cite: pCMV-3xFlag-ETO was a gift from Dong-Er Zhang (Addgene plasmid # 12507 ; http://n2t.net/addgene:12507 ; RRID:Addgene_12507)
