>Addgene plasmid #12507 | pCMV-3xFlag-ETO | addgene partial sequence | sequence record 19869 | 12507 with CMV-F
TTAGCAGAGCTCGTTAGTGAACCGTCAGAATTAACCATGGACTACAAAGACCATGACGGTGATTATAAAG
ATCATGACATCGATTACAAGGATGACGATGACAAGCTTGCGGCCCATTCAAGGATGCCTGATCGTACTGA
GAAGCACTCCACAATGCCAGACTCACCTGTGGATGTGAAGACGCAATCTAGGCTGACTCCTCCAACAATG
CCACCTCCCCCAACTACTCAAGGAGCTCCAAGAACCAGTTCATTTACACCGACAACGTTAACTAATGGCA
CGAGCCATTCTCCTACAGCCTTGAATGGCGCCCCCTCACCACCCAATGGCTTCAGCAATGGGCCTTCCTC
TTCTTCCTCCTCCTCTCTGGCTAATCAACAGCTGCCCCCAGCCTGTGGTGCCAGGCAACTCAGCAAGCTG
AAAAGGTTCCTTACTACCCTGCAGCAGTTTGGCAATGACATTTCACCCGAGATAGGAGAAAGAGTTCGCA
CCCTCGTTCTGGGACTAGTGAACTCCACTTTGACAATTGAAGAATTTCATTCCAAACTGCAAGAAGCTAC
TAACTTCCCACTGAGACCTTTTGTCATCCCATTTTTGAAGGCATNCGGCCTGTGNGTGTTGGGGNGAGCT
CCTCCACTGCGCAAGACTGGCCAAACAGAACCCTGCCCAGTACCTCGCCCAGCATGAACAGCTGCTTCTG
GATGCCAGCACCACCTCACTGTTGANTCTCTCAGAGCTGCTTCTCGATGTGAACGAAACGGGAAGAGNGA
CTC
