>Addgene plasmid #12507 | pCMV-3xFlag-ETO | addgene partial sequence | sequence record 19870 | CMV-F 5'-CGCAAATGGGCGGTAGGCGTG-3'
NNNNGGNNNNNNNNNNNNGAGCTCGTTTAGTGAACCGTCAGAATTAACCATGGACTACAAAGACCATGAC
GGTGATTATAAAGATCATGACATCGATTACAAGGATGACGATGACAAGCTTGCGGCCCATTCAAGGATGC
CTGATCGTACTGAGAAGCACTCCACAATGCCAGACTCACCTGTGGATGTGAAGACGCAATCTAGGCTGAC
TCCTCCAACAATGCCACCTCCCCCAACTACTCAAGGAGCTCCAAGAACCAGTTCATTTACACCGACAACG
TTAACTAATGGCACGAGCCATTCTCCTACAGCCTTGAATGGCGCCCCCTCACCACCCAATGGCTTCAGCA
ATGGGCCTTCCTCTTCTTCCTCCTCCTCTCTGGCTAATCAACAGCTGCCCCCAGCCTGTGGTGCCAGGCA
ACTCAGCAAGCTGAAAAGGTTCCTTACTACCCTGCAGCAGTTTGGCAATGACATTTCACCCGAGATAGGA
GAAAGAGTTCGCACCCTCGTTCTGGGACTAGTGAACTCCACTTTGACAATTGAAGAATTTCATTCCAAAC
TGCAAGAAGCTACTAACTTCCCACTGAGACCTTTTGTCATCCCATTTTTGAAGGCCAACTTGCCCCTGCT
GCAGCGTGAGCTCCTCCACTGCGCAAGACTGGCCAAACAGAACCCTGCCCAGTACCTCGCCCAGCATGAA
CAGCTGCTTCTGGATGCCAGCACCACCTCACCTGTTGACTCCTCAGAGCTGCTTCTCGATGTGAACGAAA
ACGGGAAGAGGCGAACTCCAGACAGAACCAAAGAAAATGGCTTTGACAGANAGCCTTTGCACTCAGAACA
NCNNNNNANNNNNANNNNNNNNNNNNNTTNANCCCNGGGNNNNNNGGGNANANNGTCCCAAANATAANNG
GNNNTNNNNCNTNNNNNNN
